>Addgene plasmid #44669 | PL08002A1G11 | depositor partial sequence | sequence record 61193 | PL08002A1G11 sequence 1131 bps
TAATAATCAAATGATTGATTAGTATAGAAATTCAATTCTGTCCATATTATAGAATCACAGAATTCTTTCC
TGATCGTTCTTTTCCACGGAATTATGGGAATAACTAACTAGCGATGCCGTCTATGACCGTTAACCTCGAG
ACTATTATTTCTAAACTGTTGGAATTCAAAAATAGCAATGCAATAAAGCTTGTAAATTTGACAGAATACG
AGATCAAGGGTCTCTGTTCCAAATCTAAGGAAATTTTTATGTCCCAGTCTTCTTTACTTGAATTGGAGGC
GCCTTTAAAAATATGCGGCGACATCCATGGGCAATACGTTGACTTGTTACGGCTCTTTGATTATGGAGGT
TATCCGCCGACCGCCAACTATCTATTCCTCGGAGACTATGTTGACAGGGGCAAGCAATCCATTGAGTGCA
TGTGCTTACTTTTGGCATATAAAATAAAATTTCCAGAAAACTTTTTTCTCCTCCGAGGTAATCACGAAAG
CTCAGCTTTGAATAGAGTATACGGATTTTATGATGAAGTCAAACGACGATACAGTATAAAAGTGTGGAAA
ATGTTCACTGATATGTTTAATACATTACCATTTGCTGCCTTGATTGACGAGAAAATTATCTGCTTTCACG
GTGGTTTGTCTCCGAGCCTAAAGTTCGCCAAACAACTCCGAGACATCAAAAGACCAACAGAAGTCCCGGA
TGAAGGGCTTGAATGTGACATTCTATGGGCAGATCCCGAAAGAGATATCAAAGGATTTCGAGAAAATGAT
AGAGGAGTTAGTTACGTCTTTGGAGAAGACGCGGTTGAAAGGTTTCTTGCCGAGAACGATATCGATTTAA
TATGCAGAGCTCATCAAGTTGTTGAAGATGGATACGAATTTTTTTGTAAACGAAAACTTGTTACGATTTT
CTCCGCGCCAAATTATTGCGGAGAATTTGACAACGCCGGAGCGATGATGTCGGTTGATGAGAATCTTTTG
TGCTCTTTTCATGTGCTTAAACCGCAAACAAAGAGAATGAAAATTCAACATGATAATTAAAACAATTAAA
GCTCTAATTTAATTATAATTAATTTTTCAACAAATTATTTAATTAAATTAATTTTTGTTGTAAAAAAAAA
AAAAAAAAATG
