>Addgene plasmid #44669 | PL08002A1G11 | addgene partial sequence | sequence record 63540 | M13_pUC_rev
ATTACGCCAGCGCGCATTAACCCTCACTAAAGGGAACAAAAGCTGGAGCTCCACCGCGGTGGCGGCCGCT
CGCATTTTTTTTTTTTTTTTTTACAACAAAAATTAATTTAATTAAATAATTTGTTGAAAAATTAATTATA
ATTAAATTAGAGCTTTAATTGTTTTAATTATCATGTTGAATTTTCATTCTCTTTGTTTGCGGTTTAAGCA
CATGAAAAGAGCACAAAAGATTCTCATCAACCGACATCATCGCTCCGGCGTTGTCAAATTCTCCGCAATA
ATTTGGCGCGGAGAAAATCGTAACAAGTTTTCGTTTACAAAAAAATTCGTATCCATCTTCAACAACTTGA
TGAGCTCTGCATATTAAATCGATATCGTTCTCGGCAAGAAACCTTTCAACCGCGTCTTCTCCAAAGACGT
AACTAACTCCTCTATCATTTTCTCGAAATCCTTTGATATCTCTTTCGGGATCTGCCCATAGAATGTCACA
TTCAAGCCCTTCATCCGGGACTTCTGTTGGTCTTTTGATGTCTCGGAGTTGTTTGGCGAACTTTAGGCTC
GGAGACAAACCACCGTGAAAGCAGATAATTTTCTCGTCAATCAAGGCAGCAA
