>Addgene plasmid #44669 | PL08002A1G11 | addgene partial sequence | sequence record 63542 | M13_pUC_fwd
TACGACTCACTATAGGGCGAATTGGGTACCGGGCCCCCCCTCGAGGTCGACGGTATCGATAAGCTTGATA
TCGAATTCCGTTGCTGTCGTAATAATCAAATGATTGATTAGTATAGAAATTCAATTCTGTCCATATTATA
GAATCACAGAATTCTTTCCTGATCGTTCTTTTCCACGGAATTATGGGAATAACTAACTAGCGATGCCGTC
TATGACCGTTAACCTCGAGACTATTATTTCTAAACTGTTGGAATTCAAAAATAGCAATGCAATAAAGCTT
GTAAATTTGACAGAATACGAGATCAAGGGTCTCTGTTCCAAATCTAAGGAAATTTTTATGTCCCAGTCTT
CTTTACTTGAATTGGAGGCGCCTTTAAAAATATGCGGCGACATCCATGGGCAATACGTTGACTTGTTACG
GCTCTTTGATTATGGAGGTTATCCGCCGACCGCCAACTATCTATTCCTCGGAGACTATGTTGACAGGGGC
AAGCAATCCATTGAGTGCATGTGCTTACTTTTGGCATATAAAATAAAATTTCCAGAAAACTTTTTTCTCC
TCCGAGGTAATCACGAAAGCTCAGCTTTGAATAGAGTATACGGATTTTATGATGAAGTCAAACGACGATA
CAGTATAAAAGTGTGGAAAATGTTCACTGATATGTTTAATACATTACCATTTGCTGCCTTGATTGACGAG
AAAATTATCTGCTTTCACGGTGGTTTGTCTCCGAGCCTAAAGTTCGCCAAACAACTCCGAGACATCAAAA
GACCAACAGAAGTCCCGGATGAAGGGCTTGAATGTGACATTCTATGGGCAGATCCCGAAAGAGATATCAA
AGGATTTCGAGAAAATGATAGAGGAGTTAGTTACGTCTTTGGAGAAGACGCGGTTGAAAGGTTTCTTGCC
GAGAACGATATCGATTTAATATGCAGAGCTCA
