[The description below was written by a language model from this plasmid's Addgene catalogue record.]
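Description:
PL08002A1G11 is a cDNA clone from the planarian flatworm Schmidtea mediterranea carried in the pBluescript SK II (+) phagemid, a small (about 3 kb without insert) general-purpose bacterial cloning vector. It is maintained in E. coli at high copy number and selected with ampicillin. No feature table accompanies the record, so the backbone elements are known only from the named vector. The insert size is not stated.

The insert is an expressed sequence tag clone assigned to EST Contig 4100, with an alternative clone name of PL06006A1A04. It was placed between the EcoRI site at the 5′ end and the NotI site at the 3′ end, and both sites remain intact, so the fragment can be excised or the plasmid linearised at either end. The record does not say what gene product the contig encodes or give any functional annotation. The insert is flanked by opposing bacteriophage promoters: T7 drives transcription of the sense strand and T3 drives the antisense strand. These same sites are also used as sequencing primer sites.

This arrangement suits in vitro transcription rather than protein expression. Antisense transcripts made from the T3 promoter can serve as riboprobes for in situ hybridisation, with T7 sense transcripts as controls, and using both promoters allows double-stranded RNA to be produced. The associated publication concerns molecular markers for the hermaphroditic reproductive system of S. mediterranea. This suggests the clone was used as a template for expression-pattern analysis of a candidate marker transcript, although the record does not state its specific tissue expression.
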