Addgene plasmid #44669: PL08002A1G11
Depositing lab: Phillip Newmark. Depositing organization: University of Illinois at Urbana-Champaign. Publication: Molecular markers to characterize the hermaphroditic reproductive system of the planarian Schmidtea mediterranea. Chong T, Stary JM, Wang Y, Newmark PA. BMC Dev Biol. 2011 Nov 10;11:69. 10.1186/1471-213X-11-69 PubMed 22074376.
Backbone
  Vector backbone: pBluescript SK II (+)
  Backbone size w/o insert (bp): 2961
Growth in bacteria
  Bacterial resistance: Ampicillin, 100 μg/mL
  Growth temperature: 37°C
  Growth strain: DH5alpha
  Copy number: High Copy
Gene/Insert
  Gene/Insert name: EST Contig 4100 (alt name: PL06006A1A04)
  Species: Schmidtea mediterranea
  GenBank ID: HO005219.1 DN309904.1
  Promoter: T7 sense, T3 antisense
  Cloning method: Restriction Enzyme; 5′ cloning site EcoRI (not destroyed); 3′ cloning site NotI (not destroyed)
  Sequencing primers: 5′ T7; 3′ T3
Terms and licenses: Academic/Nonprofit Terms; Industry Terms: Not Available to Industry
How to cite: PL08002A1G11 was a gift from Phillip Newmark (Addgene plasmid # 44669 ; http://n2t.net/addgene:44669 ; RRID:Addgene_44669)
